Addgene plasmid #188946: pBBR1_DVK_AE
Purpose: (Empty Backbone) Level 1 destination vector containing pBBR1 origin of replication and CIDAR AE scars
Depositing lab: Eric Young. Depositing organization: Worcester Polytechnic Institute. Publication: Systematic Part Transfer by Extending a Modular Toolkit to Diverse Bacteria. Keating KW, Young EM. ACS Synth Biol. 2023 Jun 9. doi: 10.1021/acssynbio.3c00104. PubMed 37294017.
Backbone
  Vector backbone: pBBR1
  Modifications to backbone: CIDAR MoClo cloning site, kanamycin resistance
  Vector type: Bacterial Expression, Synthetic Biology
Growth in bacteria
  Bacterial resistance: Kanamycin, 50 μg/mL
  Growth temperature: 37°C
  Growth strain: DH5alpha
  Growth instructions: Contains lacZ-alpha cassette for blue/white screening
  Copy number: Low Copy
Gene/Insert
  Cloning method: Restriction Enzyme
Terms and licenses: Academic/Nonprofit Terms; Industry Terms: Not Available to Industry
How to cite: pBBR1_DVK_AE was a gift from Eric Young (Addgene plasmid # 188946 ; http://n2t.net/addgene:188946 ; RRID:Addgene_188946)
