[The description below was written by a language model from this plasmid's Addgene catalogue record and pLannotate feature annotations shown in this document.]
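Description:
pBBR1_DVK_AE is an empty, 3.2 kb Level 1 destination vector for CIDAR MoClo (Golden Gate-style modular cloning), built on the broad-host-range pBBR1 replicon so that assembled genetic parts can be carried into bacteria other than E. coli. Replication depends on the pBBR1 oriV together with the adjacent pBBR1 Rep coding sequence, both originally from a Bordetella bronchiseptica plasmid. The record lists the plasmid as low copy. Selection is by kanamycin through an aph(3')-Ia aminoglycoside phosphotransferase gene (KanR), which is one of the stated modifications to the backbone. The annotation also finds an incP-type oriT and a short fragment of the pBR322 bom region. The oriT could allow conjugative mobilisation when transfer functions are supplied in trans, although the record does not describe this use.

The cloning site is a lacZα dropout cassette. A lac promoter with its CAP binding site and lac operator drives a lacZα fragment that overlaps a pUC18/19-type multiple cloning site, and a residual piece of lacI lies upstream. In MoClo destination vectors this cassette is flanked by Type IIS restriction sites that leave defined four-base overhangs, here the CIDAR "A" and "E" fusion sites (scars). Successful assembly replaces lacZα, so recombinants can be picked by blue/white screening. The specific Type IIS sites and overhangs are not annotated in the feature table. No insert or expression payload is present. The vector is intended as a recipient for assembling transcription units from basic parts, as part of a toolkit extension aimed at systematically transferring modular parts to diverse bacterial hosts.
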