Features (pLannotate 1.2.2; 11 found; start..end, strand, type, name):
     12..70      +  misc_feature   bom (fragment): basis of mobility region from pBR322
     76..233     -  CDS            lacZα (fragment): LacZα fragment of β-galactosidase; lacZ fragment
    230..286     +  misc_feature   MCS: pUC18/19 multiple cloning site
    323..339     -  protein_bind   lac operator: The lac repressor binds to the lac operator to inhibit transcription in E. coli. This inhibition can be relieved by adding lactose or isopropyl-β-D-thiogalactopyranoside (IPTG). lac repressor encoded by lacI
    347..377     -  promoter       lac promoter: promoter for the E. coli lac operon
    392..413     -  protein_bind   CAP binding site: CAP binding activates transcription in the presence of cAMP. E. coli catabolite activator protein
    429..569     -  CDS            lacI (fragment): LACI_ECOLI - Experimental evidence at protein level: Swiss-Prot protein existence level 1. Repressor of the lactose operon. Binds allolactose as an inducer. From Escherichia coli (strain K12).
    642..1413    +  rep_origin     pBBR1 oriV: replication origin of the broad-host-range plasmid pBBR1 from Bordetella bronchiseptica; requires the pBBR1 Rep protein for replication
   1414..2076    +  CDS            pBBR1 Rep: replication protein for the broad-host-range plasmid pBBR1 from Bordetella bronchiseptica
   2087..2195    -  oriT           oriT: incP origin of transfer
   2296..3111    +  CDS            KanR: aminoglycoside phosphotransferase; aph(3')-Ia; confers resistance to kanamycin in bacteria or G418 (Geneticin®) in eukaryotes
>Addgene plasmid #188946 | pBBR1_DVK_AE | addgene full sequence | sequence record 388027 | Addgene NGS Result
GGAGAGAGACCTGCACCATATGCGGTGTGAAATACCGCACAGATGCGTAAGGAGAAAATACCGCATCAGG
CGCCATTCGCCATTCAGGCTGCGCAACTGTTGGGAAGGGCGATCGGTGCGGGCCTCTTCGCTATTACGCC
AGCTGGCGAAAGGGGGATGTGCTGCAAGGCGATTAAGTTGGGTAACGCCAGGGTTTTCCCAGTCACGACG
TTGTAAAACGACGGCCAGTGAATTCGAGCTCGGTACCCGGGGATCCTCTAGAGTCGACCTGCAGGCATGC
AAGCTTGGCGTAATCATGGTCATAGCTGTTTCCTGTGTGAAATTGTTATCCGCTCACAATTCCACACAAC
ATACGAGCCGGAAGCATAAAGTGTAAAGCCTGGGGTGCCTAATGAGTGAGCTAACTCACATTAATTGCGT
TGCGCTCACTGCCCGCTTTCCAGTCGGGAAACCTGTCGTGCCAGCTGCATTAATGAATCGGCCAACGCGC
GGGGGTCTCTGCTTATGTCTTCAGCAGTAGGACAAATCCGCCGCCCTAGACAGCTGGGCGCGCCCCCCCT
ACGGGCTTGCTCTCCGGGCTTCGCCCTGCGCGGTCGCTGCGCTCCCTTGCCAGCCCGTGGATATGTGGAC
GATGGCCGCGAGCGGCCACCGGCTGGCTCGCTTCGCTCGGCCCGTGGACAACCCTGCTGGACAAGCTGAT
GGACAGGCTGCGCCTGCCCACGAGCTTGACCACAGGGATTGCCCACCGGCTACCCAGCCTTCGACCACAT
ACCCACCGGCTCCAACTGCGCGGCCTGCGGCCTTGCCCCATCAATTTTTTTAATTTTCTCTGGGGAAAAG
CCTCCGGCCTGCGGCCTGCGCGCTTCGCTTGCCGGTTGGACACCAAGTGGAAGGCGGGTCAAGGCTCGCG
CAGCGACCGCGCAGCGGCTTGGCCTTGACGCGCCTGGAACGACCCAAGCCTATGCGAGTGGGGGCAGTCG
AAGGGCGAAGCCCGCCCGCCTGCCCCCCGAGCCTCACGGCGGCGAGTGCGGGGGTTCCAAGGGGGCAGCG
CCACCTTGGGCAAGGCCGAAGGCCGCGCAGTCGATCAACAAGCCCCGGAGGGGCCACTTTTTGCCGGAGG
GGGAGCCGCGCCGAAGGCGTGGGGGAACCCCGCAGGGGTGCCCTTCTTTGGGCACCAAAGAACTAGATAT
AGGGCGAAATGCGAAAGACTTAAAAATCAACAACTTAAAAAAGGGGGGTACGCAACAGCTCATTGCGGCA
CCCCCCGCAATAGCTCATTGCGTAGGTTAAAGAAAATCTGTAATTGACTGCCACTTTTACGCAACGCATA
ATTGTTGTCGCGCTGCCGAAAAGTTGCAGCTGATTGCGCATGGTGCCGCAACCGTGCGGCACCCCTACCG
CATGGAGATAAGCATGGCCACGCAGTCCAGAGAAATCGGCATTCAAGCCAAGAACAAGCCCGGTCACTGG
GTGCAAACGGAACGCAAAGCGCATGAGGCGTGGGCCGGGCTTATTGCGAGGAAACCCACGGCGGCAATGC
TGCTGCATCACCTCGTGGCGCAGATGGGCCACCAGAACGCCGTGGTGGTCAGCCAGAAAACACTTTCCAA
GCTCATCGGACGTTCTTTGCGGACGGTCCAATACGCAGTCAAGGACTTGGTGGCCGAGCGCTGGATCTCC
GTCGTGAAGCTCAACGGCCCCGGCACCGTGTCGGCCTACGTGGTCAATGACCGCGTGGCGTGGGGCCAGC
CCCGCGACCAGTTGCGCCTGTCGGTGTTCAGTGCCGCCGTGGTGGTTGATCACGACGACCAGGACGAATC
GCTGTTGGGGCATGGCGACCTGCGCCGCATCCCGACCCTGTATCCGGGCGAGCAGCAACTACCGACCGGC
CCCGGCGAGGAGCCGCCCAGCCAGCCCGGCATTCCGGGCATGGAACCAGACCTGCCAGCCTTGACCGAAA
CGGAGGAATGGGAACGGCGCGGGCAGCAGCGCCTGCCGATGCCCGATGAGCCGTGTTTTCTGGACGATGG
CGAGCCGTTGGAGCCGCCGACACGGGTAACGCTGCCGCGCCGGTAGGGCCGGCCTACGGCCAGCCTCGCA
GAGCAGGATTCCCGTTGAGCACCGCCAGGTGCGAATAAGGGACAGTGAAGAAGGAACACCCGCTCGCGGG
TGGGCCTACTTCACCTATCCTGCCCTTGTGTCTCAAAATCTCTGATGTACATTGCACAAGATAAAAATAT
ATCATCATGAACAATAAAACTGTCTGCTTACATAAACAGTAATACAAGGGGTGTTATGAGCCATATTCAA
CGGGAAACGTCTTGCTCCAGGCCGCGATTAAATTCCAACATGGATGCTGATTTATATGGGTATAAATGGG
CTCGCGATAATGTCGGGCAATCAGGTGCGACAATCTATCGATTGTATGGGAAGCCCGATGCGCCAGAGTT
GTTTCTGAAACATGGCAAAGGTAGCGTTGCCAATGATGTTACAGATGAGATGGTCAGACTAAACTGGCTG
ACGGAATTTATGCCTCTTCCGACCATCAAGCATTTTATCCGTACTCCTGATGATGCATGGTTACTCACCA
CTGCGATCCCCGGGAAAACAGCATTCCAGGTATTAGAAGAATATCCTGATTCAGGTGAAAATATTGTTGA
TGCGCTGGCAGTGTTCCTGCGCCGGTTGCATTCGATTCCTGTTTGTAATTGTCCTTTTAACAGCGATCGC
GTATTTCGTCTCGCTCAGGCGCAATCACGAATGAATAACGGTTTGGTTGATGCGAGTGATTTTGATGACG
AGCGTAATGGCTGGCCTGTTGAACAAGTCTGGAAAGAAATGCATAAGCTTTTGCCATTCTCACCGGATTC
AGTCGTCACTCATGGTGATTTCTCACTTGATAACCTTATTTTTGACGAGGGGAAATTAATAGGTTGTATT
GATGTTGGACGAGTCGGAATCGCAGACCGATACCAGGATCTTGCCATCCTATGGAACTGCCTCGGTGAGT
TTTCTCCTTCATTACAGAAACGGCTTTTTCAAAAATATGGTATTGATAATCCTGATATGAATAAATTGCA
GTTTCATTTGATGCTCGATGAGTTTTTCTAAGGTAACTGTCAGACCAAGTTTACTCATATATACTTTAGA
TTGATTTTTCGTTCCACTGAGCGTCAGACCCCAGAACTCTGTCAGACCGAGTGGAAGACAT
